Addgene plasmid #66747: pGL3-B-419;+80pCalb2
Purpose: luciferase reporter for Calb2 promoter (-419 to +80, WT)
Depositing lab: Emanuela Felley-Bosco & Rolf Stahel. Depositing organization: Zurich University Hospital. Publication: Identification of cis- and trans-acting elements regulating calretinin expression in mesothelioma cells. Kresoja-Rakic J, Kapaklikaya E, Ziltener G, Dalcher D, Santoro R, Christensen BC, Johnson KC, Schwaller B, Weder W, Stahel RA, Felley-Bosco E. Oncotarget. 2016 Feb 1. doi: 10.18632/oncotarget.7114. PubMed 26848772.
Backbone
  Vector backbone: pGL3 basic
  Backbone manufacturer: Promega
  Backbone size w/o insert (bp): 4818
  Vector type: Mammalian Expression, Luciferase
Growth in bacteria
  Bacterial resistance: Ampicillin, 100 μg/mL
  Growth temperature: 37°C
  Growth strain: DH5alpha
  Copy number: High Copy
Gene/Insert
  Gene/Insert name: Calb2 promoter (-419bp+80) (alt name: calbindin 2)
  Species: H. sapiens (human)
  Insert size (bp): 499
  GenBank ID: 794
  Entrez Gene: CALB2 (a.k.a. CAB29, CAL2, CR)
  Promoter: Calb2
  Tag / fusion protein: luciferase (C terminal on backbone)
  Cloning method: Restriction Enzyme; 5′ cloning site NheI (not destroyed); 3′ cloning site NcoI (not destroyed)
  Sequencing primers: 5′ REVprimer3; 3′ GLprimer2
Terms and licenses: Academic/Nonprofit Terms; Industry Terms: Not Available to Industry
How to cite: pGL3-B-419;+80pCalb2 was a gift from Emanuela Felley-Bosco & Rolf Stahel (Addgene plasmid # 66747 ; http://n2t.net/addgene:66747 ; RRID:Addgene_66747)
