[The description below was written by a language model from this plasmid's Addgene catalogue record and pLannotate feature annotations shown in this document.]
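Description:
pGL3-B-419;+80pCalb2 is a firefly luciferase reporter plasmid built on the Promega pGL3-Basic backbone, a promoterless and enhancerless vector intended for transient transfection of mammalian cells. A 499 bp fragment of the human CALB2 (calbindin 2, calretinin) gene spanning positions -419 to +80, described as the wild-type sequence, was cloned between the NheI and NcoI sites, both of which are retained. This places the fragment directly upstream of the luc+ coding sequence, so luciferase output depends on the transcriptional activity of the inserted CALB2 promoter region. The promoter itself is not annotated in the feature table, but the unannotated stretch preceding the luciferase gene in the 5,255 nt assembled sequence is consistent with its recorded size and position.

Downstream of luc+ lies the SV40 late polyadenylation signal for transcript processing. Upstream of the cloning region, a synthetic poly(A) signal and an RNA polymerase II transcriptional pause site from the human α2 globin gene reduce background caused by spurious read-through transcription from the backbone. For propagation in E. coli the plasmid carries a high-copy ColE1/pUC-type origin and a β-lactamase gene with its own promoter, giving ampicillin selection. An f1 origin allows single-stranded DNA production. The short large T antigen, TcR and lacZα fragments detected are non-functional backbone remnants. There is no mammalian selection marker.

The construct was made to map cis- and trans-acting elements controlling calretinin expression in mesothelioma cells. As the wild-type version of this promoter interval, it would be a natural reference for comparison with other promoter variants.
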