Features (pLannotate 1.2.2; 11 found; start..end, strand, type, name):
    525..2177    +  CDS            luciferase: firefly luciferase; luc+; enhanced luc+ version of the luciferase gene
   2218..2339    -  polyA_signal   SV40 poly(A) signal: SV40 polyadenylation signal
   2362..2430    -  CDS            large T antigen (fragment): large T antigen from SV40 (simian virus 40)
   2446..2578    +  CDS            TcR (fragment): tetracycline efflux protein; tet; confers resistance to tetracycline
   2758..3346    -  rep_origin     ori: high-copy-number ColE1/pMB1/pBR322/pUC origin of replication
   3517..4377    -  CDS            AmpR: β-lactamase; bla; confers resistance to ampicillin, carbenicillin, and related antibiotics
   4378..4482    -  promoter       AmpR promoter: bla
   4509..4964    +  rep_origin     f1 ori (sequence partly withheld): f1 bacteriophage origin of replication; arrow indicates direction of (+) strand synthesis
   4969..5036    -  CDS            lacZα (fragment): LacZα fragment of β-galactosidase; lacZ fragment
   5095..5143    +  polyA_signal   poly(A) signal: synthetic polyadenylation signal
   5157..5248    +  misc_feature   pause site: RNA polymerase II transcriptional pause signal from the human α2 globin gene
>Addgene plasmid #66747 | pGL3-B-419;+80pCalb2 | addgene full sequence | sequence record 123772 | Addgene assembled sequence
GGTACCGAGCTCTTACGCGTGCTAGCAGCTCTTCCTGCTGTGGAAGGATCAGAAGAGAGGAGGCACGACA
GAGACCTAGTGAACTCCGAAGCCCGAGTGCTAAATATTTGTCAAGTTTGTGTTAGTATTACTATTAGTGT
TGTTACTGCTGTTATTATTATTGCTACTGCCAGCAATAATAAGTGGTGGATGTACTCAAGACGGTCGGGA
GGGAAGGCAAGGGCAGCCTCTCCCTCATTTTCACCGAAAATCCTCCGGGTGTCCCTGGCCCCGCGCCGAG
GGGTCTCAGCGCAGAGGTAAGGGCCCTCTAGGAGTCCGGGCCGAGCCTCTCGCGCCGCCGCCCCCGCCGC
GCCGCGCCCCGGTCGGATTCCCTGAGCGCGCGCGCCCCCTTCTGGCGGCCGGGCGCAGGCGCAGGCTCCA
GAGCGTATATAAGGGCAGCGTGGCGCACAACCCCAGCGCGAGTGCCAGAGCCCAGCCGGCGCGGAGCGGG
AGCGGTGCAGGCTGAGGTCTCCGAGCGGCTCGCCATGGAAGACGCCAAAAACATAAAGAAAGGCCCGGCG
CCATTCTATCCGCTGGAAGATGGAACCGCTGGAGAGCAACTGCATAAGGCTATGAAGAGATACGCCCTGG
TTCCTGGAACAATTGCTTTTACAGATGCACATATCGAGGTGGACATCACTTACGCTGAGTACTTCGAAAT
GTCCGTTCGGTTGGCAGAAGCTATGAAACGATATGGGCTGAATACAAATCACAGAATCGTCGTATGCAGT
GAAAACTCTCTTCAATTCTTTATGCCGGTGTTGGGCGCGTTATTTATCGGAGTTGCAGTTGCGCCCGCGA
ACGACATTTATAATGAACGTGAATTGCTCAACAGTATGGGCATTTCGCAGCCTACCGTGGTGTTCGTTTC
CAAAAAGGGGTTGCAAAAAATTTTGAACGTGCAAAAAAAGCTCCCAATCATCCAAAAAATTATTATCATG
GATTCTAAAACGGATTACCAGGGATTTCAGTCGATGTACACGTTCGTCACATCTCATCTACCTCCCGGTT
TTAATGAATACGATTTTGTGCCAGAGTCCTTCGATAGGGACAAGACAATTGCACTGATCATGAACTCCTC
TGGATCTACTGGTCTGCCTAAAGGTGTCGCTCTGCCTCATAGAACTGCCTGCGTGAGATTCTCGCATGCC
AGAGATCCTATTTTTGGCAATCAAATCATTCCGGATACTGCGATTTTAAGTGTTGTTCCATTCCATCACG
GTTTTGGAATGTTTACTACACTCGGATATTTGATATGTGGATTTCGAGTCGTCTTAATGTATAGATTTGA
AGAAGAGCTGTTTCTGAGGAGCCTTCAGGATTACAAGATTCAAAGTGCGCTGCTGGTGCCAACCCTATTC
TCCTTCTTCGCCAAAAGCACTCTGATTGACAAATACGATTTATCTAATTTACACGAAATTGCTTCTGGTG
GCGCTCCCCTCTCTAAGGAAGTCGGGGAAGCGGTTGCCAAGAGGTTCCATCTGCCAGGTATCAGGCAAGG
ATATGGGCTCACTGAGACTACATCAGCTATTCTGATTACACCCGAGGGGGATGATAAACCGGGCGCGGTC
GGTAAAGTTGTTCCATTTTTTGAAGCGAAGGTTGTGGATCTGGATACCGGGAAAACGCTGGGCGTTAATC
AAAGAGGCGAACTGTGTGTGAGAGGTCCTATGATTATGTCCGGTTATGTAAACAATCCGGAAGCGACCAA
CGCCTTGATTGACAAGGATGGATGGCTACATTCTGGAGACATAGCTTACTGGGACGAAGACGAACACTTC
TTCATCGTTGACCGCCTGAAGTCTCTGATTAAGTACAAAGGCTATCAGGTGGCTCCCGCTGAATTGGAAT
CCATCTTGCTCCAACACCCCAACATCTTCGACGCAGGTGTCGCAGGTCTTCCCGACGATGACGCCGGTGA
ACTTCCCGCCGCCGTTGTTGTTTTGGAGCACGGAAAGACGATGACGGAAAAAGAGATCGTGGATTACGTC
GCCAGTCAAGTAACAACCGCGAAAAAGTTGCGCGGAGGAGTTGTGTTTGTGGACGAAGTACCGAAAGGTC
TTACCGGAAAACTCGACGCAAGAAAAATCAGAGAGATCCTCATAAAGGCCAAGAAGGGCGGAAAGATCGC
CGTGTAATTCTAGAGTCGGGGCGGCCGGCCGCTTCGAGCAGACATGATAAGATACATTGATGAGTTTGGA
CAAACCACAACTAGAATGCAGTGAAAAAAATGCTTTATTTGTGAAATTTGTGATGCTATTGCTTTATTTG
TAACCATTATAAGCTGCAATAAACAAGTTAACAACAACAATTGCATTCATTTTATGTTTCAGGTTCAGGG
GGAGGTGTGGGAGGTTTTTTAAAGCAAGTAAAACCTCTACAAATGTGGTAAAATCGATAAGGATCCGTCG
ACCGATGCCCTTGAGAGCCTTCAACCCAGTCAGCTCCTTCCGGTGGGCGCGGGGCATGACTATCGTCGCC
GCACTTATGACTGTCTTCTTTATCATGCAACTCGTAGGACAGGTGCCGGCAGCGCTCTTCCGCTTCCTCG
CTCACTGACTCGCTGCGCTCGGTCGTTCGGCTGCGGCGAGCGGTATCAGCTCACTCAAAGGCGGTAATAC
GGTTATCCACAGAATCAGGGGATAACGCAGGAAAGAACATGTGAGCAAAAGGCCAGCAAAAGGCCAGGAA
CCGTAAAAAGGCCGCGTTGCTGGCGTTTTTCCATAGGCTCCGCCCCCCTGACGAGCATCACAAAAATCGA
CGCTCAAGTCAGAGGTGGCGAAACCCGACAGGACTATAAAGATACCAGGCGTTTCCCCCTGGAAGCTCCC
TCGTGCGCTCTCCTGTTCCGACCCTGCCGCTTACCGGATACCTGTCCGCCTTTCTCCCTTCGGGAAGCGT
GGCGCTTTCTCAATGCTCACGCTGTAGGTATCTCAGTTCGGTGTAGGTCGTTCGCTCCAAGCTGGGCTGT
GTGCACGAACCCCCCGTTCAGCCCGACCGCTGCGCCTTATCCGGTAACTATCGTCTTGAGTCCAACCCGG
TAAGACACGACTTATCGCCACTGGCAGCAGCCACTGGTAACAGGATTAGCAGAGCGAGGTATGTAGGCGG
TGCTACAGAGTTCTTGAAGTGGTGGCCTAACTACGGCTACACTAGAAGGACAGTATTTGGTATCTGCGCT
CTGCTGAAGCCAGTTACCTTCGGAAAAAGAGTTGGTAGCTCTTGATCCGGCAAACAAACCACCGCTGGTA
GCGGTGGTTTTTTTGTTTGCAAGCAGCAGATTACGCGCAGAAAAAAAGGATCTCAAGAAGATCCTTTGAT
CTTTTCTACGGGGTCTGACGCTCAGTGGAACGAAAACTCACGTTAAGGGATTTTGGTCATGAGATTATCA
AAAAGGATCTTCACCTAGATCCTTTTAAATTAAAAATGAAGTTTTAAATCAATCTAAAGTATATATGAGT
AAACTTGGTCTGACAGTTACCAATGCTTAATCAGTGAGGCACCTATCTCAGCGATCTGTCTATTTCGTTC
ATCCATAGTTGCCTGACTCCCCGTCGTGTAGATAACTACGATACGGGAGGGCTTACCATCTGGCCCCAGT
GCTGCAATGATACCGCGAGACCCACGCTCACCGGCTCCAGATTTATCAGCAATAAACCAGCCAGCCGGAA
GGGCCGAGCGCAGAAGTGGTCCTGCAACTTTATCCGCCTCCATCCAGTCTATTAATTGTTGCCGGGAAGC
TAGAGTAAGTAGTTCGCCAGTTAATAGTTTGCGCAACGTTGTTGCCATTGCTACAGGCATCGTGGTGTCA
CGCTCGTCGTTTGGTATGGCTTCATTCAGCTCCGGTTCCCAACGATCAAGGCGAGTTACATGATCCCCCA
TGTTGTGCAAAAAAGCGGTTAGCTCCTTCGGTCCTCCGATCGTTGTCAGAAGTAAGTTGGCCGCAGTGTT
ATCACTCATGGTTATGGCAGCACTGCATAATTCTCTTACTGTCATGCCATCCGTAAGATGCTTTTCTGTG
ACTGGTGAGTACTCAACCAAGTCATTCTGAGAATAGTGTATGCGGCGACCGAGTTGCTCTTGCCCGGCGT
CAATACGGGATAATACCGCGCCACATAGCAGAACTTTAAAAGTGCTCATCATTGGAAAACGTTCTTCGGG
GCGAAAACTCTCAAGGATCTTACCGCTGTTGAGATCCAGTTCGATGTAACCCACTCGTGCACCCAACTGA
TCTTCAGCATCTTTTACTTTCACCAGCGTTTCTGGGTGAGCAAAAACAGGAAGGCAAAATGCCGCAAAAA
AGGGAATAAGGGCGACACGGAAATGTTGAATACTCATACTCTTCCTTTTTCAATATTATTGAAGCATTTA
TCAGGGTTATTGTCTCATGAGCGGATACATATTTGAATGTATTTAGAAAAATAAACAAATAGGGGTTCCG
CGCACATTTCCCCGAAAAGTGCCACCTG
[124 nt withheld, positions 4509-4632]
C
[91 nt withheld, positions 4634-4724]
A
[49 nt withheld, positions 4726-4774]
CCTTTGACGTTGGAGTCCACGTTCTTT
[37 nt withheld, positions 4802-4838]
ACCCTATCTCGGTCTATTCTTTTGATTTATAAGGGATTTTGCCGATTTCGGCCTATTGGTTAAAAAATGA
GCTGATTTAACAAAAATTTAACGCGAATTTTAACAAAATATTAACGTTTACAATTTCCCATTCGCCATTC
AGGCTGCGCAACTGTTGGGAAGGGCGATCGGTGCGGGCCTCTTCGCTATTACGCCAGCCCAAGCTACCAT
GATAAGTAAGTAATATTAAGGTACGGGAGGTACTTGGAGCGGCCGCAATAAAATATCTTTATTTTCATTA
CATCTGTGTGTTGGTTTTTTGTGTGAATCGATAGTACTAACATACGCTCTCCATCAAAACAAAACGAAAC
AAAACAAACTAGCAAAATAGGCTGTCCCCAGTGCAAGTGCAGGTGCCAGAACATTTCTCTATCGATA
