>Addgene plasmid #66747 | pGL3-B-419;+80pCalb2 | addgene partial sequence | sequence record 117482 | RVprimer3 5'-CTAGCAAAATAGGCTGTCCC-3'
TCGATAGGTACCGAGCTCTTACGCGTGCTAGCAGCTCTTCCTGCTGTGGAAGGATCAGAAGAGAGGAGGC
ACGACAGAGACCTAGTGAACTCCGAAGCCCGAGTGCTAAATATTTGTCAAGTTTGTGTTAGTATTACTAT
TAGTGTTGTTACTGCTGTTATTATTATTGCTACTGCCAGCAATAATAAGTGGTGGATGTACTCAAGACGG
TCGGGAGGGAAGGCAAGGGCAGCCTCTCCCTCATTTTCACCGAAAATCCTCCGGGTGTCCCTGGCCCCGC
GCCGAGGGGTCTCAGCGCAGAGGTAAGGGCCCTCTAGGAGTCCGGGCCGAGCCTCTCGCGCCGCCGCCCC
CGCCGCGCCGCGCCCCGGTCGGATTCCCTGAGCGCGCGCGCCCCCTTCTGGCGGCCGGGCGCAGGCGCAG
GCTCCAGAGCGTATATAAGGGCAGCGTGGCGCACAACCCCAGCGCGAGTGCCAGAGCCCAGCCGGCGCGG
AGCGGGAGCGGTGCAGGCTGAGGTCTCCGAGCGGCTCGCCATGGAAGACGCCAAAAACATAAAGAAAGGC
CCGGCGCCATTCTATCCGCTGGAAGATGGAACCGCTGGAGAGCAACTGCATAAGGCTATGAAGAGATACG
CCCTGGTTCCTGGAACAATTGCTTTTACAGATGCACATATCGAGGTGGACATCACTTACGCTGAGTACTT
CGAAATGTCCGTTCGGTTGGCAGAAGCTATGAAACGATATGGGCTGAATACAAATCACAGAATCGTCGTA
TGCAGTGAAAACTCTCTTCAATTCTTTATGCCGGTGTTGGGCGCGTTATTTATCGG
