>Addgene plasmid #66747 | pGL3-B-419;+80pCalb2 | addgene partial sequence | sequence record 117483 | LucNRev 5'-CCTTATGCAGTTGCTCTCC-3'
TTTTGGCGTCTTCCATGGCGAGCCGCTCGGAGACCTCAGCCTGCACCGCTCCCGCTCCGCGCCGGCTGGG
CTCTGGCACTCGCGCTGGGGTTGTGCGCCACGCTGCCCTTATATACGCTCTGGAGCCTGCGCCTGCGCCC
GGCCGCCAGAAGGGGGCGCGCGCGCTCAGGGAATCCGACCGGGGCGCGGCGCGGCGGGGGCGGCGGCGCG
AGAGGCTCGGCCCGGACTCCTAGAGGGCCCTTACCTCTGCGCTGAGACCCCTCGGCGCGGGGCCAGGGAC
ACCCGGAGGATTTTCGGTGAAAATGAGGGAGAGGCTGCCCTTGCCTTCCCTCCCGACCGTCTTGAGTACA
TCCACCACTTATTATTGCTGGCAGTAGCAATAATAATAACAGCAGTAACAACACTAATAGTAATACTAAC
ACAAACTTGACAAATATTTAGCACTCGGGCTTCGGAGTTCACTAGGTCTCTGTCGTGCCTCCTCTCTTCT
GATCCTTCCACAGCAGGAAGAGCTGCTAGCACGCGTAAGAGCTCGGTACCTATCGATAGAGAAATGTTCT
GGCACCTGCACTTGCACTGGGGACAGCCTATTTTGCTAGTTTGTTTTGTTTCGTTTTGTTTTGATGGAGA
GCGTATGTTAGTACTATCGATTCACACAAAAAACCAACACACAGATGTAATGAAAATAAAGATATTTTAT
TGCGGCCGCTCCAAGTACCTCCCGTACCTTAATATTACTTACTTATCATGGTAGCTTGGGGCTGGCGTA
